Addgene plasmid #160227: pMMLV-EBFP-P2A-Puro
Purpose: Expresses EBFP in mammalian cells
Depositing lab: Jason Sheltzer. Depositing organization: Cold Spring Harbor Laboratory. Publication: Chromosomal instability accelerates the evolution of resistance to anti-cancer therapies. Lukow DA, Sausville EL, Suri P, Chunduri NK, Wieland A, Leu J, Smith JC, Girish V, Kumar AA, Kendall J, Wang Z, Storchova Z, Sheltzer JM. Dev Cell. 2021 Sep 13;56(17):2427-2439.e4. doi: 10.1016/j.devcel.2021.07.009. Epub 2021 Aug 4. PubMed 34352222.
Backbone
  Vector backbone: pMMLV
  Backbone manufacturer: VectorBuilder
  Backbone size w/o insert (bp): 4812
  Total vector size (bp): 6195
  Vector type: Mammalian Expression, Bacterial Expression, Retroviral
Growth in bacteria
  Bacterial resistance: Ampicillin, 100 μg/mL
  Growth temperature: 37°C
  Growth strain: NEB Stable
  Copy number: High Copy
Gene/Insert
  Gene/Insert name: EBFP-P2A-Puro
  Species: Synthetic
  Insert size (bp): 1383
  Promoter: LTR
  Cloning method: Gateway Cloning
  Sequencing primers: 5′ EGFP-N; 3′ Puro-F
Resource information
  A portion of this plasmid was derived from a plasmid made by: VectorBuilder
Terms and licenses: Academic/Nonprofit Terms; Industry Terms: Not Available to Industry
How to cite: pMMLV-EBFP-P2A-Puro was a gift from Jason Sheltzer (Addgene plasmid # 160227 ; http://n2t.net/addgene:160227 ; RRID:Addgene_160227)
