[The description below was written by a language model from this plasmid's Addgene catalogue record and pLannotate feature annotations shown in this document.]
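Description:
pMMLV-EBFP-P2A-Puro is a 6,195 bp gammaretroviral transfer vector built on a commercially supplied Moloney murine leukemia virus (MMLV) backbone, designed to deliver a blue fluorescent marker together with a drug-selection gene into mammalian cells. In bacteria it is maintained through a high-copy ColE1/pUC-type origin and selected with ampicillin via the β-lactamase gene and its native promoter. A short lacI fragment annotated near the origin appears to be a backbone remnant with no evident function.

The viral portion begins with a full MMLV 5′ LTR, which the record names as the promoter for the insert. It is followed by the MMLV packaging signal (Ψ, with an adjacent fragment annotated as MESV Ψ), a truncated gag segment lacking its start codon that extends the packaging region, and a pol-derived segment carrying the splice acceptor. The 1,383 bp synthetic insert was introduced by Gateway cloning and sits between attB1 and attB2 sites. It encodes EBFP, an Aequorea victoria-derived blue fluorescent protein, joined through a P2A ribosomal-skipping peptide to puromycin N-acetyltransferase, so a single LTR-driven transcript yields two separate proteins. Downstream lies the 3′ LTR. The annotation splits it into a fragment matching a ΔU3 self-inactivating LTR and a larger MMLV LTR segment, so the table alone does not establish whether the vector is self-inactivating, although use of the LTR as promoter argues against it.

Because gag, pol and env functions are absent, virus production requires packaging components supplied in trans. Transduced cells can be enriched with puromycin and tracked by blue fluorescence, which makes the construct suited to stably labelling cell populations. The record states only that its purpose is EBFP expression in mammalian cells.
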