Features (pLannotate 1.2.2; 16 found; start..end, strand, type, name):
      1..594     +  LTR            LTR: long terminal repeat from Moloney murine leukemia virus
    657..856     +  misc_feature   MMLV Ψ: packaging signal of Moloney murine leukemia virus (MMLV)
    908..996     +  misc_feature   MESV Ψ (fragment): packaging signal of murine embryonic stem cell virus
   1073..1489    +  CDS            gag (truncated): truncated Moloney murine leukemia virus (MMLV) gag gene lacking the start codon
   1499..1873    +  misc_feature   pol region: Moloney murine leukemia virus (MMLV) pol region containing the splice acceptor site
   1924..1948    +  protein_bind   attB1: mutant version of attB; recombination site for the Gateway® BP reaction BP Clonase™
   1955..2671    +  CDS            EBFP: EBFP is a basic (constitutively fluorescent) blue fluorescent protein published in 1998, derived from Aequorea victoria.
   2681..2733    +  CDS            P2A (fragment): 2A peptide from porcine teschovirus-1 polyprotein Eukaryotic ribosomes fail to insert a peptide bond between the Gly and Pro residues, yielding separate polypeptides.
   2738..3337    +  CDS            PuroR: puromycin N-acetyltransferase; pac from Streptomyces alboniger; confers resistance to puromycin
   3338..3362    -  protein_bind   attB2: mutant version of attB; recombination site for the Gateway® BP reaction BP Clonase™
   3557..3678    +  LTR            3' LTR (ΔU3) (fragment): self-inactivating 3' long terminal repeat (LTR) from Moloney murine leukemia virus
   3679..4148    +  LTR            LTR: long terminal repeat from Moloney murine leukemia virus
   4214..4266    -  CDS            lacI (fragment): lac repressor; lacI; The lac repressor binds to the lac operator to inhibit transcription in E. coli. This inhibition can be relieved by adding lactose or isopropyl-β-D-thiogalactopyranoside (IPTG).
   4449..5037    -  rep_origin     ori: high-copy-number ColE1/pMB1/pBR322/pUC origin of replication
   5201..6061    -  CDS            AmpR: β-lactamase; bla; confers resistance to ampicillin, carbenicillin, and related antibiotics
   6062..6166    -  promoter       AmpR promoter: bla
>Addgene plasmid #160227 | pMMLV-EBFP-P2A-Puro | addgene full sequence | sequence record 317506 | Addgene NGS Result
AATGAAAGACCCCACCTGTAGGTTTGGCAAGCTAGCTTAAGTAACGCCATTTTGCAAGGCATGGAAAAAT
ACATAACTGAGAATAGAAAAGTTCAGATCAAGGTCAGGAACAGATGGAACAGCTGAATATGGGCCAAACA
GGATATCTGTGGTAAGCAGTTCCTGCCCCGGCTCAGGGCCAAGAACAGATGGAACAGCTGAATATGGGCC
AAACAGGATATCTGTGGTAAGCAGTTCCTGCCCCGGCTCAGGGCCAAGAACAGATGGTCCCCAGATGCGG
TCCAGCCCTCAGCAGTTTCTAGAGAACCATCAGATGTTTCCAGGGTGCCCCAAGGACCTGAAATGACCCT
GTGCCTTATTTGAACTAACCAATCAGTTCGCTTCTCGCTTCTGTTCGCGCGCTTCTGCTCCCCGAGCTCA
ATAAAAGAGCCCACAACCCCTCACTCGGCGCGCCAGTCCTCCGATTGACTGAGTCGCCCGGGTACCCGTG
TATCCAATAAACCCTCTTGCAGTTGCATCCGACTTGTGGTCTCGCTGTTCCTTGGGAGGGTCTCCTCTGA
GTGATTGACTACCCGTCAGCGGGGGTCTTTCATTTGGGGGCTCGTCCGGGATCGGGAGACCCCTGCCCAG
GGACCACCGACCCACCACCGGGAGGTAAGCTGGCCAGCAACTTATCTGTGTCTGTCCGATTGTCTAGTGT
CTATGACTGATTTTATGCGCCTGCGTCGGTACTAGTTAGCTAACTAGCTCTGTATCTGGCGGACCCGTGG
TGGAACTGACGAGTTCGGAACACCCGGCCGCAACCCTGGGAGACGTCCCAGGGACTTCGGGGGCCGTTTT
TGTGGCCCGACCTGAGTCCAAAAATCCCGATCGTTTTGGACTCTTTGGTGCACCCCCCTAATAGGAGGGA
TATGTGGTTCTGGTAGGAGACGAGAACCTAAAACAGTTCCCGCCTCCGTCTGAATTTTTGCTTTCGGTTT
GGGACCGAAGCCGCGCCGCGCGTCTTGTCTGCTGCAGCATCGTTCTGTGTTGTCTCTGTCTGACTGTGTT
TCTGTATTTGTCTGAAAATTAGGGCCAGACTGTTACCACTCCCTTAAGTTTGACCTTAGGTCACTGGAAA
GATGTCGAGCGGATCGCTCACAACCAGTCGGTAGATGTCAAGAAGAGACGTTGGGTTACCTTCTGCTCTG
CAGAATGGCCAACCTTTAACGTCGGATGGCCGCGAGACGGCACCTTTAACCGAGACCTCATCACCCAGGT
TAAGATCAAGGTCTTTTCACCTGGCCCGCATGGACACCCAGACCAGGTCCCCTACATCGTGACCTGGGAA
GCCTTGGCTTTTGACCCCCCTCCCTGGGTCAAGCCCTTTGTACACCCTAAGCCTCCGCCTCCTCTTCCTC
CATCCGCCCCGTCTCTCCCCCTTGAACCTCCTCGTTCGACCCCGCCTCGATCCTCCCTTTATCCAGCCCT
CACTCCTTCTCTAGGCGCCCCCATATGGCCATATGAGATCTTATATGGGGCACCCCCGCCCCTTGTAAAC
TTCCCTGACCCTGACATGACAAGAGTTACTAACAGCCCCTCTCTCCAAGCTCACTTACAGGCTCTCTACT
TAGTCCAGCACGAAGTCTGGAGACCTCTGGCGGCAGCCTACCAAGAACAACTGGACCGACCGGTGGTACC
TCACCCTTACCGAGTCGGCGACACAGTGTGGGTCCGCCGACACCAGACTAAGAACCTAGAACCTCGCTGG
AAAGGACCTTACACAGTCCTGCTGACCACCCCCACCGCCCTCAAAGTAGACGGCATCGCAGCTTGGATAC
ACGCCGCCCACGTGAAGGCTGCCGACCCCGGGGGTGGACCATCCTCTAGACTGCCGGATCTAGCTAGTTA
ATTAAGGATCCCAGTGTGGTGGTACGGGAAATCACAAGTTTGTACAAAAAAGCAGGCTGCCACCATGGTG
AGCAAGGGCGAGGAGCTGTTCACCGGGGTGGTGCCCATCCTGGTCGAGCTGGACGGCGACGTAAACGGCC
ACAAGTTCAGCGTGTCCGGCGAGGGCGAGGGCGATGCCACCTACGGCAAGCTGACCCTGAAGTTCATCTG
CACCACCGGCAAGCTGCCCGTGCCCTGGCCCACCCTCGTGACCACCCTGACCCACGGCGTGCAGTGCTTC
AGCCGCTACCCCGACCACATGAAGCAGCACGACTTCTTCAAGTCCGCCATGCCCGAAGGCTACGTCCAGG
AGCGCACCATCTTCTTCAAGGACGACGGCAACTACAAGACCCGCGCCGAGGTGAAGTTCGAGGGCGACAC
CCTGGTGAACCGCATCGAGCTGAAGGGCATCGACTTCAAGGAGGACGGCAACATCCTGGGGCACAAGCTG
GAGTACAACTTCAACAGCCACAACGTCTATATCATGGCCGACAAGCAGAAGAACGGCATCAAGGTGAACT
TCAAGATCCGCCACAACATCGAGGACGGCAGCGTGCAGCTCGCCGACCACTACCAGCAGAACACCCCCAT
CGGCGACGGCCCCGTGCTGCTGCCCGACAACCACTACCTGAGCACCCAGTCCGCCCTGAGCAAAGACCCC
AACGAGAAGCGCGATCACATGGTCCTGCTGGAGTTCGTGACCGCCGCCGGGATCACTCTCGGCATGGACG
AGCTGTACAAGGGAAGCGGAGCCACGAACTTCTCTCTGTTAAAGCAAGCAGGAGATGTTGAAGAAAACCC
CGGGCCTATGACCGAGTACAAGCCCACGGTGCGCCTCGCCACCCGCGACGACGTCCCCAGGGCCGTACGC
ACCCTCGCCGCCGCGTTCGCCGACTACCCCGCCACGCGCCACACCGTCGATCCGGACCGCCACATCGAGC
GGGTCACCGAGCTGCAAGAACTCTTCCTCACGCGCGTCGGGCTCGACATCGGCAAGGTGTGGGTCGCGGA
CGACGGCGCCGCGGTGGCGGTCTGGACCACGCCGGAGAGCGTCGAAGCGGGGGCGGTGTTCGCCGAGATC
GGCCCGCGCATGGCCGAGTTGAGCGGTTCCCGGCTGGCCGCGCAGCAACAGATGGAAGGCCTCCTGGCGC
CGCACCGGCCCAAGGAGCCCGCGTGGTTCCTGGCCACCGTCGGCGTCTCGCCCGACCACCAGGGCAAGGG
TCTGGGCAGCGCCGTCGTGCTCCCCGGAGTGGAGGCGGCCGAGCGCGCCGGGGTGCCCGCCTTCCTGGAG
ACCTCCGCGCCCCGCAACCTCCCCTTCTACGAGCGGCTCGGCTTCACCGTCACCGCCGACGTCGAGGTGC
CCGAAGGACCGCGCACCTGGTGCATGACCCGCAAGCCCGGTGCCTGAACCCAGCTTTCTTGTACAAAGTG
GTGATATTCCAGCTGAGCGCCGGTCGCTACCATTACCAGTTGGTCTGGTGTCAAAAATAATAATAACCGG
GCAGGCCATGTCTGCCCGTATTTCGCGTAAGGAAATCCATTATGTACTATTTAAACTCGAGCGGCCGCCA
GCACAGTGGTCGACGATAAAATAAAAGATTTTATTTAGTCTCCAGAAAAAGGGGGGAATGAAAGACCCCA
CCTGTAGGTTTGGCAAGCTAGCTTAAGTAACGCCATTTTGCAAGGCATGGAAAAATACATAACTGAGAAT
AGAGAAGTTCAGATCAAGGTCAGGAACAGATGGAACAGCTGAATATGGGCCAAACAGGATATCTGTGGTA
AGCAGTTCCTGCCCCGGCTCAGGGCCAAGAACAGATGGAACAGCTGAATATGGGCCAAACAGGATATCTG
TGGTAAGCAGTTCCTGCCCCGGCTCAGGGCCAAGAACAGATGGTCCCCAGATGCGGTCCAGCCCTCAGCA
GTTTCTAGAGAACCATCAGATGTTTCCAGGGTGCCCCAAGGACCTGAAATGACCCTGTGCCTTATTTGAA
CTAACCAATCAGTTCGCTTCTCGCTTCTGTTCGCGCGCTTCTGCTCCCCGAGCTCAATAAAAGAGCCCAC
AACCCCTCACTCGGGGCGCCAGTCCTCCGATTGACTGAGTCGCCCGGGTACCCGTGTATCCAATAAACCC
TCTTGCAGTTGCATCCGACTTGTGGTCTCGCTGTTCCTTGGGAGGGTCTCCTCTGAGTGATTGACTACCC
GTCAGCGGGGGTCTTTCACATGCAGCATGTATCAAAATTAATTTGGTTTTTTTTCTTAAGTATTTACATT
AAATGGCCATAGTTGCATTAATGAATCGGCCAACGCGCGGGGAGAGGCGGTTTGCGTATTGGGCGCTCTT
CCGCTTCCTCGCTCACTGACTCGCTGCGCTCGGTCGTTCGGCTGCGGCGAGCGGTATCAGCTCACTCAAA
GGCGGTAATACGGTTATCCACAGAATCAGGGGATAACGCAGGAAAGAACATGTGAGCAAAAGGCCAGCAA
AAGGCCAGGAACCGTAAAAAGGCCGCGTTGCTGGCGTTTTTCCATAGGCTCCGCCCCCCTGACGAGCATC
ACAAAAATCGACGCTCAAGTCAGAGGTGGCGAAACCCGACAGGACTATAAAGATACCAGGCGTTTCCCCC
TGGAAGCTCCCTCGTGCGCTCTCCTGTTCCGACCCTGCCGCTTACCGGATACCTGTCCGCCTTTCTCTCT
TCGGGAAGCGTGGCGCTTTCTCATAGCTCACGCTGTAGGTATCTCAGTTCGGTGTAGGTCGTTCGCTCCA
AGCTGGGCTGTGTGCACGAACCCCCCGTTCAGCCCGACCGCTGCGCCTTATCCGGTAACTATCGTCTTGA
GTCCAACCCGGTAAGACACGACTTATCGCCACTGGCAGCAGCCACTGGTAACAGGATTAGCAGAGCGAGG
TATGTAGGCGGTGCTACAGAGTTCTTGAAGTGGTGGCCTAACTACGGCTACACTAGAAGAACAGTATTTG
GTATCTGCGCTCTGCTGAAGCCAGTTACCTTCGGAAAAAGAGTTGGTAGCTCTTGATCCGGCAAACAAAC
CACCGCTGGTAGCGGTGGTTTTTTTGTTTGCAAGCAGCAGATTACGCGCAGAAAAAAAGGATCTCAAGAA
GATCCTTTGATCTTTTCTACGGGGTCTGACGCTCAGTGGAACGAAAACTCACGTTAAGGGATTTTGGTCA
TGAGATTATCAAAAAGGATCTTCACCTAGATCCTTTTGCGGCCGGCCGCAAATCAATCTAAAGTATATAT
GAGTAAACTTGGTCTGACAGTTACCAATGCTTAATCAGTGAGGCACCTATCTCAGCGATCTGTCTATTTC
GTTCATCCATAGTTGCCTGACTCCCCGTCGTGTAGATAACTACGATACGGGAGGGCTTACCATCTGGCCC
CAGTGCTGCAATGATACCGCGAGACCCACGCTCACCGGCTCCAGATTTATCAGCAATAAACCAGCCAGCC
GGAAGGGCCGAGCGCAGAAGTGGTCCTGCAACTTTATCCGCCTCCATCCAGTCTATTAATTGTTGCCGGG
AAGCTAGAGTAAGTAGTTCGCCAGTTAATAGTTTGCGCAACGTTGTTGCCATTGCTACAGGCATCGTGGT
GTCACGCTCGTCGTTTGGTATGGCTTCATTCAGCTCCGGTTCCCAACGATCAAGGCGAGTTACATGATCC
CCCATGTTGTGCAAAAAAGCGGTTAGCTCCTTCGGTCCTCCGATCGTTGTCAGAAGTAAGTTGGCCGCAG
TGTTATCACTCATGGTTATGGCAGCACTGCATAATTCTCTTACTGTCATGCCATCCGTAAGATGCTTTTC
TGTGACTGGTGAGTACTCAACCAAGTCATTCTGAGAATAGTGTATGCGGCGACCGAGTTGCTCTTGCCCG
GCGTCAATACGGGATAATACCGCGCCACATAGCAGAACTTTAAAAGTGCTCATCATTGGAAAACGTTCTT
CGGGGCGAAAACTCTCAAGGATCTTACCGCTGTTGAGATCCAGTTCGATGTAACCCACTCGTGCACCCAA
CTGATCTTCAGCATCTTTTACTTTCACCAGCGTTTCTGGGTGAGCAAAAACAGGAAGGCAAAATGCCGCA
AAAAAGGGAATAAGGGCGACACGGAAATGTTGAATACTCATACTCTTCCTTTTTCAATATTATTGAAGCA
TTTATCAGGGTTATTGTCTCATGAGCGGATACATATTTGAATGTATTTAGAAAAATAAACAAATAGGGGT
TCCGCGCACATTTCCCCGAAAAGTGCCACCTGCAT
